>Addgene plasmid #136203 | pCDNA4.TO-ORF42-2xCSTREP | addgene full sequence | sequence record 292085 | Addgene NGS Result
GACGGATCGGGAGATCTCCCGATCCCCTATGGTGCACTCTCAGTACAATCTGCTCTGATGCCGCATAGTT
AAGCCAGTATCTGCTCCCTGCTTGTGTGTTGGAGGTCGCTGAGTAGTGCGCGAGCAAAATTTAAGCTACA
ACAAGGCAAGGCTTGACCGACAATTGCATGAAGAATCTGCTTAGGGTTAGGCGTTTTGCGCTGCTTCGCG
ATGTACGGGCCAGATATACGCGTTGACATTGATTATTGACTAGTTATTAATAGTAATCAATTACGGGGTC
ATTAGTTCATAGCCCATATATGGAGTTCCGCGTTACATAACTTACGGTAAATGGCCCGCCTGGCTGACCG
CCCAACGACCCCCGCCCATTGACGTCAATAATGACGTATGTTCCCATAGTAACGCCAATAGGGACTTTCC
ATTGACGTCAATGGGTGGAGTATTTACGGTAAACTGCCCACTTGGCAGTACATCAAGTGTATCATATGCC
AAGTACGCCCCCTATTGACGTCAATGACGGTAAATGGCCCGCCTGGCATTATGCCCAGTACATGACCTTA
TGGGACTTTCCTACTTGGCAGTACATCTACGTATTAGTCATCGCTATTACCATGGTGATGCGGTTTTGGC
AGTACATCAATGGGCGTGGATAGCGGTTTGACTCACGGGGATTTCCAAGTCTCCACCCCATTGACGTCAA
TGGGAGTTTGTTTTGGCACCAAAATCAACGGGACTTTCCAAAATGTCGTAACAACTCCGCCCCATTGACG
CAAATGGGCGGTAGGCGTGTACGGTGGGAGGTCTATATAAGCAGAGCTCTCCCTATCAGTGATAGAGATC
TCCCTATCAGTGATAGAGATCGTCGACGAGCTCGTTTAGTGAACCGTCAGATCGCCTGGAGACGCCATCC
ACGCTGTTTTGACCTCCATAGAAGACACCGGGACCGATCCAGCCTCCGGACTCTAGCGTTTAAACTTAAG
CTTGGTACCGAGCTCGGATCCACTAGTCCAGTGTGGTGGAATTCATGTCCCTGGAAAGGGCCCTGGCGAG
ACTGACTGGAGTGCCAATGAGTACTCATGCCCCGAAGACTCGCGAGTCAGAAGAGGCCTGTCCCGTATAC
CCCCACCCTGTGGTGCCCCGCCTTGTCCTGGAAGTGCATAGGAAAAACAACGCACTGGTTGGAAGCAATA
CCCCCAAAATGTCCGTGATGGGCCACTTAGATATAGCGTGTCTCAGGGAGCACGTGAAATCTCGCCTGTC
CTCGCCCAACTTTGTGGGATTTACGGTGGTGTGCCTGGTGGAGCACGAAGACATGGTGACCCACATAGAC
CTACACCCTCACGTGTTCCAAGAGCGAGTGTGCCTCCTTAGACCTACATCTCCCGGCATAACCGAGCTCT
GCTGCCTGTTATCGATGCTCGAGAACTGTCGAGACATGTCACCAACGTTTTTGAGATCTATTATTTGTCG
CGCCAGAAAGACACATGAGAGGACGCCGGGGATGGACGCGGCCTTCGTCATGCACGGTATAGAGACGTTG
ACTGCCACGGCCGCCTTTGTTTACGAGCTGTCCGTGGACGATCATTTCAGGGCCACCCCACTCGTTATGT
TTAAGCTTCATAAGGCGATAGGCGACGCTTCAACCCCCATGGGGGGACTAATGAAACCCATTTATCTAGA
GTCTTTTAAACTGGAGTCTAGTGGAGAGAATGAAGATGACAAACAAACCTGCGCGGACCCAGTAAACATT
TTTTATTGTGATACCATCTTTACCAAGCACCTGGAGAACAATGAAGTTTTAAAATATCTGAAAATGTGCA
CCCTTTTCAAACCCCCCATTGTTTCCCTTTTTTCAAAATCAGGGCGGCCGCTCGAGGGAGGCGGTGGATG
GAGCCACCCCCAGTTCGAGAAGGGCGGCGGCAGCGGCGGCGGCAGCGGCGGCGGCAGCTGGAGCCACCCC
CAGTTCGAGAAGGGGCCCGTTTAAACCCGCTGATCAGCCTCGACTGTGCCTTCTAGTTGCCAGCCATCTG
TTGTTTGCCCCTCCCCCGTGCCTTCCTTGACCCTGGAAGGTGCCACTCCCACTGTCCTTTCCTAATAAAA
TGAGGAAATTGCATCGCATTGTCTGAGTAGGTGTCATTCTATTCTGGGGGGTGGGGTGGGGCAGGACAGC
AAGGGGGAGGATTGGGAAGACAATAGCAGGCATGCTGGGGATGCGGTGGGCTCTATGGCTTCTGAGGCGG
AAAGAACCAGCTGGGGCTCTAGGGGGTATCCCC
[124 nt withheld, positions 2274-2397]
C
[91 nt withheld, positions 2399-2489]
A
[49 nt withheld, positions 2491-2539]
CCTTTGACGTTGGAGTCCACGTTCTTT
[37 nt withheld, positions 2567-2603]
ACCCTATCTCGGTCTATTCTTTTGATTTATAAGGGATTTTGCCGATTTCGGCCTATTGGTTAAAAAATGA
GCTGATTTAACAAAAATTTAACGCGAATTAATTCTGTGGAATGTGTGTCAGTTAGGGTGTGGAAAGTCCC
CAGGCTCCCCAGCAGGCAGAAGTATGCAAAGCATGCATCTCAATTAGTCAGCAACCAGGTGTGGAAAGTC
CCCAGGCTCCCCAGCAGGCAGAAGTATGCAAAGCATGCATCTCAATTAGTCAGCAACCATAGTCCCGCCC
CTAACTCCGCCCATCCCGCCCCTAACTCCGCCCAGTTCCGCCCATTCTCCGCCCCATGGCTGACTAATTT
TTTTTATTTATGCAGAGGCCGAGGCCGCCTCTGCCTCTGAGCTATTCCAGAAGTAGTGAGGAGGCTTTTT
TGGAGGCCTAGGCTTTTGCAAAAAGCTCCCGGGAGCTTGTATATCCATTTTCGGATCTGATCAGCACGTG
TTGACAATTAATCATCGGCATAGTATATCGGCATAGTATAATACGACAAGGTGAGGAACTAAACCATGGC
CAAGTTGACCAGTGCCGTTCCGGTGCTCACCGCGCGCGACGTCGCCGGAGCGGTCGAGTTCTGGACCGAC
CGGCTCGGGTTCTCCCGGGACTTCGTGGAGGACGACTTCGCCGGTGTGGTCCGGGACGACGTGACCCTGT
TCATCAGCGCGGTCCAGGACCAGGTGGTGCCGGACAACACCCTGGCCTGGGTGTGGGTGCGCGGCCTGGA
CGAGCTGTACGCCGAGTGGTCGGAGGTCGTGTCCACGAACTTCCGGGACGCCTCCGGGCCGGCCATGACC
GAGATCGGCGAGCAGCCGTGGGGGCGGGAGTTCGCCCTGCGCGACCCGGCCGGCAACTGCGTGCACTTCG
TGGCCGAGGAGCAGGACTGACACGTGCTACGAGATTTCGATTCCACCGCCGCCTTCTATGAAAGGTTGGG
CTTCGGAATCGTTTTCCGGGACGCCGGCTGGATGATCCTCCAGCGCGGGGATCTCATGCTGGAGTTCTTC
GCCCACCCCAACTTGTTTATTGCAGCTTATAATGGTTACAAATAAAGCAATAGCATCACAAATTTCACAA
ATAAAGCATTTTTTTCACTGCATTCTAGTTGTGGTTTGTCCAAACTCATCAATGTATCTTATCATGTCTG
TATACCGTCGACCTCTAGCTAGAGCTTGGCGTAATCATGGTCATAGCTGTTTCCTGTGTGAAATTGTTAT
CCGCTCACAATTCCACACAACATACGAGCCGGAAGCATAAAGTGTAAAGCCTGGGGTGCCTAATGAGTGA
GCTAACTCACATTAATTGCGTTGCGCTCACTGCCCGCTTTCCAGTCGGGAAACCTGTCGTGCCAGCTGCA
TTAATGAATCGGCCAACGCGCGGGGAGAGGCGGTTTGCGTATTGGGCGCTCTTCCGCTTCCTCGCTCACT
GACTCGCTGCGCTCGGTCGTTCGGCTGCGGCGAGCGGTATCAGCTCACTCAAAGGCGGTAATACGGTTAT
CCACAGAATCAGGGGATAACGCAGGAAAGAACATGTGAGCAAAAGGCCAGCAAAAGGCCAGGAACCGTAA
AAAGGCCGCGTTGCTGGCGTTTTTCCATAGGCTCCGCCCCCCTGACGAGCATCACAAAAATCGACGCTCA
AGTCAGAGGTGGCGAAACCCGACAGGACTATAAAGATACCAGGCGTTTCCCCCTGGAAGCTCCCTCGTGC
GCTCTCCTGTTCCGACCCTGCCGCTTACCGGATACCTGTCCGCCTTTCTCCCTTCGGGAAGCGTGGCGCT
TTCTCATAGCTCACGCTGTAGGTATCTCAGTTCGGTGTAGGTCGTTCGCTCCAAGCTGGGCTGTGTGCAC
GAACCCCCCGTTCAGCCCGACCGCTGCGCCTTATCCGGTAACTATCGTCTTGAGTCCAACCCGGTAAGAC
ACGACTTATCGCCACTGGCAGCAGCCACTGGTAACAGGATTAGCAGAGCGAGGTATGTAGGCGGTGCTAC
AGAGTTCTTGAAGTGGTGGCCTAACTACGGCTACACTAGAAGAACAGTATTTGGTATCTGCGCTCTGCTG
AAGCCAGTTACCTTCGGAAAAAGAGTTGGTAGCTCTTGATCCGGCAAACAAACCACCGCTGGTAGCGGTG
GTTTTTTTGTTTGCAAGCAGCAGATTACGCGCAGAAAAAAAGGATCTCAAGAAGATCCTTTGATCTTTTC
TACGGGGTCTGACGCTCAGTGGAACGAAAACTCACGTTAAGGGATTTTGGTCATGAGATTATCAAAAAGG
ATCTTCACCTAGATCCTTTTAAATTAAAAATGAAGTTTTAAATCAATCTAAAGTATATATGAGTAAACTT
GGTCTGACAGTTACCAATGCTTAATCAGTGAGGCACCTATCTCAGCGATCTGTCTATTTCGTTCATCCAT
AGTTGCCTGACTCCCCGTCGTGTAGATAACTACGATACGGGAGGGCTTACCATCTGGCCCCAGTGCTGCA
ATGATACCGCGAGACCCACGCTCACCGGCTCCAGATTTATCAGCAATAAACCAGCCAGCCGGAAGGGCCG
AGCGCAGAAGTGGTCCTGCAACTTTATCCGCCTCCATCCAGTCTATTAATTGTTGCCGGGAAGCTAGAGT
AAGTAGTTCGCCAGTTAATAGTTTGCGCAACGTTGTTGCCATTGCTACAGGCATCGTGGTGTCACGCTCG
TCGTTTGGTATGGCTTCATTCAGCTCCGGTTCCCAACGATCAAGGCGAGTTACATGATCCCCCATGTTGT
GCAAAAAAGCGGTTAGCTCCTTCGGTCCTCCGATCGTTGTCAGAAGTAAGTTGGCCGCAGTGTTATCACT
CATGGTTATGGCAGCACTGCATAATTCTCTTACTGTCATGCCATCCGTAAGATGCTTTTCTGTGACTGGT
GAGTACTCAACCAAGTCATTCTGAGAATAGTGTATGCGGCGACCGAGTTGCTCTTGCCCGGCGTCAATAC
GGGATAATACCGCGCCACATAGCAGAACTTTAAAAGTGCTCATCATTGGAAAACGTTCTTCGGGGCGAAA
ACTCTCAAGGATCTTACCGCTGTTGAGATCCAGTTCGATGTAACCCACTCGTGCACCCAACTGATCTTCA
GCATCTTTTACTTTCACCAGCGTTTCTGGGTGAGCAAAAACAGGAAGGCAAAATGCCGCAAAAAAGGGAA
TAAGGGCGACACGGAAATGTTGAATACTCATACTCTTCCTTTTTCAATATTATTGAAGCATTTATCAGGG
TTATTGTCTCATGAGCGGATACATATTTGAATGTATTTAGAAAAATAAACAAATAGGGGTTCCGCGCACA
TTTCCCCGAAAAGTGCCACCTGACGTC
Features (pLannotate 1.2.2; 22 found; start..end, strand, type, name):
     28..80      -  misc_feature   bom (fragment): basis of mobility region from pBR322
    235..614     +  enhancer       CMV enhancer: human cytomegalovirus immediate early enhancer
    615..818     +  promoter       CMV promoter: human cytomegalovirus (CMV) immediate early promoter
    820..839     +  promoter       PLtetO-1 promoter (fragment): modified phage lambda PL promoter with tet operator sites (Lutz and Bujard, 1997)
    841..860     +  promoter       PLtetO-1 promoter (fragment): modified phage lambda PL promoter with tet operator sites (Lutz and Bujard, 1997)
    868..901     +  promoter       TRE3GV promoter (fragment): 3rd-generation Tet-responsive promoter that can be activated by binding of Tet-On® 3G, optimized for retroviral and lentiviral vectors
   1025..1858    +  CDS            ORF42: CEP1_HHV8P - Protein inferred from homology: Swiss-Prot protein existence level 3. Plays a critical role in cytoplasmic virus egress. Participates in the final step of tegumentation and envelope acquisition within the host cytoplasm. From Human herpesvirus 8 type P (isolate GK18) (HHV-8) (Kaposi's sarcoma-associated herpesvirus).
   2004..2228    +  polyA_signal   bGH poly(A) signal: bovine growth hormone polyadenylation signal
   2232..2253    +  promoter       SV40 promoter (fragment): SV40 enhancer and early promoter
   2274..2702    +  rep_origin     f1 ori (sequence partly withheld): f1 bacteriophage origin of replication; arrow indicates direction of (+) strand synthesis
   2716..3045    +  promoter       SV40 promoter: SV40 enhancer and early promoter
   3093..3140    +  promoter       EM7 promoter: synthetic bacterial promoter&nbsp
   3159..3533    +  CDS            BleoR: antibiotic-binding protein; Sh ble from Streptoalloteichus hindustanus; confers resistance to bleomycin, phleomycin, and Zeocin™
   3543..3668    +  CDS            ble (fragment): BLE_KLEPN - Experimental evidence at protein level: Swiss-Prot protein existence level 1. Binding protein with a strong affinity to the bleomycin family of antibiotics. Binds to CL990; an antimitotic-antibiotic compound. From Klebsiella pneumoniae.
   3663..3784    +  polyA_signal   SV40 poly(A) signal: SV40 polyadenylation signal
   3857..3873    -  protein_bind   lac operator: The lac repressor binds to the lac operator to inhibit transcription in E. coli. This inhibition can be relieved by adding lactose or isopropyl-β-D-thiogalactopyranoside (IPTG). lac repressor encoded by lacI
   3881..3911    -  promoter       lac promoter: promoter for the E. coli lac operon
   3926..3947    -  protein_bind   CAP binding site: CAP binding activates transcription in the presence of cAMP. E. coli catabolite activator protein
   3960..4052    -  CDS            lacI (fragment): lac repressor; lacI; The lac repressor binds to the lac operator to inhibit transcription in E. coli. This inhibition can be relieved by adding lactose or isopropyl-β-D-thiogalactopyranoside (IPTG).
   4235..4823    -  rep_origin     ori: high-copy-number ColE1/pMB1/pBR322/pUC origin of replication
   4994..5854    -  CDS            AmpR: β-lactamase; bla; confers resistance to ampicillin, carbenicillin, and related antibiotics
   5855..5959    -  promoter       AmpR promoter: bla
