[The description below was written by a language model from this plasmid's Addgene catalogue record and pLannotate feature annotations shown in this document.]
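Description:
pCDNA4.TO-ORF42-2xCSTREP is a mammalian expression plasmid of about 6 kb, built on the Invitrogen pCDNA4.TO backbone, that expresses ORF42 of Kaposi's sarcoma-associated herpesvirus (KSHV) with a C-terminal tandem Strep tag. It is propagated in E. coli as a high-copy plasmid through a ColE1/pUC-type origin with ampicillin selection (AmpR under its own bla promoter). An f1 origin is also present. For selection in mammalian cells, an SV40 early promoter drives the Sh ble bleomycin-resistance gene, followed by an SV40 polyadenylation signal, conferring Zeocin resistance. The EM7 bacterial promoter upstream of the same gene also allows Zeocin selection in bacteria.

The expression cassette consists of the human CMV immediate-early enhancer and promoter followed by two short tet operator-like elements. The annotation software labels these as fragments of PLtetO-1 and TRE3GV, but they correspond to the tetracycline operator sites characteristic of this backbone. In cells expressing the Tet repressor, these sites make transcription tetracycline/doxycycline-inducible. In ordinary cells the promoter is constitutively active. The ORF42 coding sequence was derived from cDNA of reactivated TREx BCBL-1-RTA cells, and it matches a herpesvirus tegument protein implicated by homology in cytoplasmic virion egress and envelopment. A bGH polyadenylation signal terminates the cassette. The Strep tag is not annotated separately in the feature table, but it presumably lies in the unannotated interval between the ORF42 coding sequence and the polyadenylation signal. The tag permits Strep-Tactin affinity purification, which fits the associated study's mapping of KSHV–host protein complexes by affinity purification.
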