Addgene plasmid #136203: pCDNA4.TO-ORF42-2xCSTREP
Purpose: Expresses C-terminally strep tagged Kaposi's Sarcoma Associated Herpesvirus (KSHV) ORF42
Depositing lab: Britt Glaunsinger. Depositing organization: University of California, Berkeley. Publication: Global mapping of herpesvirus-host protein complexes reveals a transcription strategy for late genes. Davis ZH, Verschueren E, Jang GM, Kleffman K, Johnson JR, Park J, Von Dollen J, Maher MC, Johnson T, Newton W, Jager S, Shales M, Horner J, Hernandez RD, Krogan NJ, Glaunsinger BA. Mol Cell. 2015 Jan 22;57(2):349-60. doi: 10.1016/j.molcel.2014.11.026. Epub 2014 Dec 24. PubMed 25544563.
Backbone
  Vector backbone: pCDNA4.TO
  Backbone manufacturer: Invitrogen
  Vector type: Mammalian Expression
  Selectable markers: Zeocin
Growth in bacteria
  Bacterial resistance: Ampicillin, 100 μg/mL
  Growth temperature: 37°C
  Growth strain: DH5alpha
  Copy number: High Copy
Gene/Insert
  Gene/Insert name: ORF42
  Species: Kaposi's sarcoma-associated herpesvirus (KSHV)
  Promoter: CMV
  Cloning method: Restriction Enzyme; 5′ cloning site Unknown (unknown if destroyed)
  Sequencing primers: 5′ CGCAAATGGGCGGTAGGCGTG; 3′ TAGAAGGCACAGTCGAGGCT
Resource information
  A portion of this plasmid was derived from a plasmid made by: cDNA of reactivated TREx BCBL-1-RTA cells
Terms and licenses: Academic/Nonprofit Terms; Industry Terms: Not Available to Industry
How to cite: pCDNA4.TO-ORF42-2xCSTREP was a gift from Britt Glaunsinger (Addgene plasmid # 136203 ; http://n2t.net/addgene:136203 ; RRID:Addgene_136203)
